Addgene plasmid #186765: pNHT7::UMSBP::sNluc2_ORF1
Purpose: An mRNA production vector encoding planarian codon-optimized sNluc2 with UMSBP 5' and 3' UTRs beginning at the endogenous gene's start codon.
Depositing lab: Bo Wang. Depositing organization: Stanford University. Publication: Heterologous reporter expression in the planarian Schmidtea mediterranea through somatic mRNA transfection. Hall RN, Weill U, Drees L, Leal-Ortiz S, Li H, Khariton M, Chai C, Xue Y, Rosental B, Quake SR, Sanchez Alvarado A, Melosh NA, Fire AZ, Rink JC, Wang B. Cell Rep Methods. 2022 Sep 20;2(10):100298. doi: 10.1016/j.crmeth.2022.100298. eCollection 2022 Oct 24. PubMed 36313809.
Backbone
  Vector backbone: pNHT7
  Backbone size w/o insert (bp): 2314
  Total vector size (bp): 3152
Growth in bacteria
  Bacterial resistance: Kanamycin, 50 μg/mL
  Growth temperature: 37°C
  Growth strain: DH5alpha
  Copy number: High Copy
Gene/Insert
  Gene/Insert name: Nanoluciferase
  Species: Schmidtea mediterranea
  Insert size (bp): 838
  Promoter: T7
  Cloning method: Restriction Enzyme; 5′ cloning site BsaI (destroyed during cloning); 3′ cloning site BsaI (destroyed during cloning)
  Sequencing primers: 5′ GTAAAACGACGGCCAGT; 3′ CAGGAAACAGCTATGAC
Terms and licenses: Academic/Nonprofit Terms; Industry Terms: Not Available to Industry
How to cite: pNHT7::UMSBP::sNluc2_ORF1 was a gift from Bo Wang (Addgene plasmid # 186765 ; http://n2t.net/addgene:186765 ; RRID:Addgene_186765)
