[The description below was written by a language model from this plasmid's Addgene catalogue record and pLannotate feature annotations shown in this document.]
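Description:
pNHT7::UMSBP::sNluc2_ORF1 is a small (about 3.15 kb) bacterial plasmid built on the pNHT7 backbone that serves as a template for producing reporter mRNA rather than as an expression vector in its own right. It is maintained in E. coli through a high-copy ColE1/pUC-type origin of replication and selected with kanamycin via an aminoglycoside phosphotransferase (KanR) gene. The feature table also picks up short lacI and lacZα fragments and the rrnB T1 and T2 transcription terminators upstream of the cassette. The fragments are backbone remnants, while the terminators typically insulate an insert from read-through transcription.

The payload is an 838 bp insert placed immediately downstream of a bacteriophage T7 promoter, so that T7 RNA polymerase can transcribe it. It encodes sNluc2, a nanoluciferase codon-optimized for the planarian Schmidtea mediterranea. The annotation recognises this coding region as derived from the catalytic subunit of the Oplophorus gracilirostris luciferase, which oxidises a coelenterazine-type substrate with emission of blue light. The open reading frame is flanked by the 5' and 3' UTRs of the planarian UMSBP gene, and in this "ORF1" version the reporter begins at the endogenous gene's start codon. The UTRs themselves are not annotated in the feature table, but the gaps between the T7 promoter, the luciferase CDS and KanR are consistent with their presence. The insert was assembled through BsaI sites that were destroyed during cloning. According to the record, the construct is intended for making mRNA for heterologous reporter expression in planarians by somatic mRNA transfection, giving a luminescent readout of delivery and translation.
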