Features (pLannotate 1.2.2; 8 found; start..end, strand, type, name):
    121..213     +  CDS            lacI (fragment): lac repressor; lacI; The lac repressor binds to the lac operator to inhibit transcription in E. coli. This inhibition can be relieved by adding lactose or isopropyl-β-D-thiogalactopyranoside (IPTG).
    268..295     -  terminator     rrnB T2 terminator: transcription terminator T2 from the E. coli rrnB gene
    427..470     +  terminator     rrnB T1 terminator: Escherichia coli rrnB; transcription terminator T1 from the E. coli rrnB gene
    517..553     -  CDS            lacZα (fragment): LacZα fragment of β-galactosidase; lacZ fragment
    554..572     +  promoter       T7 promoter: promoter for bacteriophage T7 RNA polymerase
    710..1222    +  CDS            LUCI_OPLGR (fragment): Experimental evidence at protein level: Swiss-Prot protein existence level 1. Catalytic subunit of oplophorus-luciferin 2-monooxygenase. Oxidoreductase that converts coelenterazine (the oplophorus luciferin) to coelenteramide under emission of blue light with a maximum at 454 nm. Is also active with bisdeoxycoelenterazine. From Oplophorus gracilirostris (Luminous shrimp).
   1549..2358    +  CDS            KanR: aminoglycoside phosphotransferase; aph(3')-Ia; confers resistance to kanamycin in bacteria or G418 (Geneticin®) in eukaryotes
   2505..3093    +  rep_origin     ori: high-copy-number ColE1/pMB1/pBR322/pUC origin of replication
>Addgene plasmid #186765 | pNHT7::UMSBP::sNluc2_ORF1 | addgene full sequence | sequence record 375148 | Addgene NGS Result
CTTTCCTGCGTTATCCCCTGATTCTGTGGATAACCGTATTACCGCCTTTGAGTGAGCTGATACCGCTCGC
CGCAGCCGAACGACCGAGCGCAGCGAGTCAGTGAGCGAGGAAGCGGAAGAGCGCCCAATACGCAAACCGC
CTCTCCCCGCGCGTTGGCCGATTCATTAATGCAGCTGGCACGACAGGTTTCCCGACTGGAAAGCGGGCAG
TGAGCGCAACGCAATTAATACGCGTACCGCTAGCCAGGAAGAGTTTGTAGAAACGCAAAAAGGCCATCCG
TCAGGATGGCCTTCTGCTTAGTTTGATGCCTGGCAGTTTATGGCGGGCGTCCTGCCCGCCACCCTCCGGG
CCGTTGCTTCACAACGTTCAAATCCGCTCCCGGCGGATTTGTCCTACTCAGGAGAGCGTTCACCGACAAA
CAACAGATAAAACGAAAGGCCCAGTCTTCCGACTGAGCCTTTCGTTTTATTTGATGCCTGGCAGTTCCCT
ACTCTCGCGTTAACGCTAGCATGGATGTTTTCCCAGTCACGACGTTGTAAAACGACGGCCAGTTAATACG
ACTCACTATAGGGTTTTTATGCAAAATTTAATTATTTAAAAATATTGATAAAATTAATATAATATTTTAT
TCTTATAATTACATTAAAAAATAAAATCCTGTTTGTTTGTATACGCATTGGAATTCACATATTTGATTAA
TCACGAAAAATGGTGTTTACTTTGGAAGATTTTGTTGGAGATTGGAGACAAACTGCTGGTTACAATCTGG
ATCAGGTACTGGAACAAGGCGGTGTTAGTTCATTATTCCAAAACCTGGGTGTGAGTGTAACTCCGATTCA
GCGAATAGTGTTGTCTGGAGAAAATGGGCTGAAGATTGATATACACGTCATAATTCCATACGAAGGCTTA
AGCGGTGATCAAATGGGACAAATTGAAAAAATTTTTAAAGTAGTTTACCCAGTTGACGACCATCATTTTA
AAGTTATCCTTCATTACGGTACACTGGTTATAGATGGTGTAACTCCAAATATGATCGATTATTTCGGAAG
ACCTTACGAAGGCATAGCCGTTTTTGATGGAAAAAAGATTACAGTAACAGGTACATTGTGGAACGGAAAT
AAGATTATTGACGAACGTTTAATTAACCCAGATGGAAGTTTGCTCTTTAGAGTTACAATTAATGGTGTGA
CAGGATGGAGATTATGCGAACGGATACTCGCGTAAAGTTATCTAGGAGATAAAGCATTTTTTGTATATAT
GAGCAATAAATGTTTTTAAAATAAGTTTTAGCGTTTTCGGTGTTAATTGGTTGTATTGACTGTACTTTTA
TTAATAAGTAGATTTATGTACTATTTATAATAAATTCTTGTATCAGTCTTTAGTTATTTCATTGTAAATA
CAATTTAAAGTGTAAGCTTGTCATAGCTGTTTCCTGGCAGCTCTGGCCCGTGTCTCAAAATCTCTGATGT
TACATTGCACAAGATAAAAATATATCATCATGAACAATAAAACTGTCTGCTTACATAAACAGTAATACAA
GGGGTGTTATGAGCCATATTCAACGGGAAACGTCGAGGCCGCGATTAAATTCCAACATGGATGCTGATTT
ATATGGGTATAAATGGGCTCGCGATAATGTCGGGCAATCAGGTGCGACAATCTATCGCTTGTATGGGAAG
CCCGATGCGCCAGAGTTGTTTCTGAAACATGGCAAAGGTAGCGTTGCCAATGATGTTACAGATGAGATGG
TCAGACTAAACTGGCTGACGGAATTTATGCCTCTTCCGACCATCAAGCATTTTATCCGTACTCCTGATGA
TGCATGGTTACTCACCACTGCGATCCCCGGAAAAACAGCATTCCAGGTATTAGAAGAATATCCTGATTCA
GGTGAAAATATTGTTGATGCGCTGGCAGTGTTCCTGCGCCGGTTGCATTCGATTCCTGTTTGTAATTGTC
CTTTTAACAGCGATCGCGTATTTCGCCTCGCTCAGGCGCAATCACGAATGAATAACGGTTTGGTTGATGC
GAGTGATTTTGATGACGAGCGTAATGGCTGGCCTGTTGAACAAGTCTGGAAAGAAATGCATAAACTTTTG
CCATTCTCACCGGATTCAGTCGTCACTCATGGTGATTTCTCACTTGATAACCTTATTTTTGACGAGGGGA
AATTAATAGGTTGTATTGATGTTGGACGAGTCGGAATCGCAGACCGATACCAGGATCTTGCCATCCTATG
GAACTGCCTCGGTGAGTTTTCTCCTTCATTACAGAAACGGCTTTTTCAAAAATATGGTATTGATAATCCT
GATATGAATAAATTGCAGTTTCATTTGATGCTCGATGAGTTTTTCTAATCAGAATTGGTTAATTGGTTGT
AACACTGGCAGAGCATTACGCTGACTTGACGGGACGGCGCAAGCTCATGACCAAAATCCCTTAACGTGAG
TTACGCGTCGTTCCACTGAGCGTCAGACCCCGTAGAAAAGATCAAAGGATCTTCTTGAGATCCTTTTTTT
CTGCGCGTAATCTGCTGCTTGCAAACAAAAAAACCACCGCTACCAGCGGTGGTTTGTTTGCCGGATCAAG
AGCTACCAACTCTTTTTCCGAAGGTAACTGGCTTCAGCAGAGCGCAGATACCAAATACTGTTCTTCTAGT
GTAGCCGTAGTTAGGCCACCACTTCAAGAACTCTGTAGCACCGCCTACATACCTCGCTCTGCTAATCCTG
TTACCAGTGGCTGCTGCCAGTGGCGATAAGTCGTGTCTTACCGGGTTGGACTCAAGACGATAGTTACCGG
ATAAGGCGCAGCGGTCGGGCTGAACGGGGGGTTCGTGCACACAGCCCAGCTTGGAGCGAACGACCTACAC
CGAACTGAGATACCTACAGCGTGAGCTATGAGAAAGCGCCACGCTTCCCGAAGGGAGAAAGGCGGACAGG
TATCCGGTAAGCGGCAGGGTCGGAACAGGAGAGCGCACGAGGGAGCTTCCAGGGGGAAACGCCTGGTATC
TTTATAGTCCTGTCGGGTTTCGCCACCTCTGACTTGAGCGTCGATTTTTGTGATGCTCGTCAGGGGGGCG
GAGCCTATGGAAAAACGCCAGCAACGCGGCCTTTTTACGGTTCCTGGCCTTTTGCTGGCCTTTTGCTCAC
ATGTT
